LOCUS       Exported 7438 bp ds-DNA circular SYN 12-MAY-2021
DEFINITION  synthetic circular DNA
ACCESSION   .
VERSION     .
KEYWORDS    eIF2a 2
SOURCE      synthetic DNA construct
  ORGANISM  synthetic DNA construct
REFERENCE   1 (bases 1 to 7438)
  TITLE     eIF2-alpha constructs
REFERENCE   2 (bases 1 to 7438)
  AUTHORS   .
  TITLE     Direct Submission
  JOURNAL   Exported May 12, 2021 from SnapGene Server 1.1.58
            http://www.snapgene.com
FEATURES             Location/Qualifiers
     source          1..7438
                     /organism="synthetic DNA construct"
                     /mol_type="other DNA"
     primer_bind     complement(42..61)
                     /label=pRS-marker
                     /note="pRS vectors, use to sequence yeast selectable
                     marker"
     enhancer        233..612
                     /label=CMV enhancer
                     /note="human cytomegalovirus immediate early enhancer"
     promoter        613..816
                     /label=CMV promoter
                     /note="human cytomegalovirus (CMV) immediate early
                     promoter"
     primer_bind     767..787
                     /label=CMV-F
                     /note="Human CMV immediate early promoter, forward primer"
     primer_bind     861..880
                     /label=T7
                     /note="T7 promoter, forward primer"
     promoter        861..879
                     /label=T7 promoter
                     /note="promoter for bacteriophage T7 RNA polymerase"
     promoter        complement(2603..2621)
                     /label=SP6 promoter
                     /note="promoter for bacteriophage SP6 RNA polymerase"
     primer_bind     complement(2604..2621)
                     /label=SP6
                     /note="SP6 promoter, forward primer"
     primer_bind     complement(2641..2658)
                     /label=BGH-rev
                     /note="Bovine growth hormone terminator, reverse primer.
                     Also called BGH reverse"
     polyA_signal    2647..2871
                     /label=bGH poly(A) signal
                     /note="bovine growth hormone polyadenylation signal"
     rep_origin      2917..3345
                     /direction=RIGHT
                     /label=f1 ori
                     /note="f1 bacteriophage origin of replication; arrow
                     indicates direction of (+) strand synthesis"
     primer_bind     complement(3004..3023)
                     /label=F1ori-R
                     /note="F1 origin, reverse primer"
     primer_bind     3214..3235
                     /label=F1ori-F
                     /note="F1 origin, forward primer"
     primer_bind     complement(3354..3374)
                     /label=pBABE 3'
                     /note="SV40 enhancer, reverse primer for pBABE vectors"
     promoter        3359..3688
                     /label=SV40 promoter
                     /note="SV40 enhancer and early promoter"
     rep_origin      3539..3674
                     /label=SV40 ori
                     /note="SV40 origin of replication"
     primer_bind     3601..3620
                     /label=SV40pro-F
                     /note="SV40 promoter/origin, forward primer"
     polyA_signal    5109..5230
                     /label=SV40 poly(A) signal
                     /note="SV40 polyadenylation signal"
     primer_bind     complement(5146..5165)
                     /label=SV40pA-R
                     /note="SV40 polyA, reverse primer"
     primer_bind     5200..5219
                     /label=EBV-rev
                     /note="SV40 polyA terminator, reverse primer"
     primer_bind     complement(5279..5295)
                     /label=M13 rev
                     /note="common sequencing primer, one of multiple similar
                     variants"
     primer_bind     complement(5279..5295)
                     /label=M13 Reverse
                     /note="In lacZ gene. Also called M13-rev"
     primer_bind     complement(5292..5314)
                     /label=M13/pUC Reverse
                     /note="In lacZ gene"
     protein_bind    5303..5319
                     /label=lac operator
                     /bound_moiety="lac repressor encoded by lacI"
                     /note="The lac repressor binds to the lac operator to
                     inhibit transcription in E. coli. This inhibition can be
                     relieved by adding lactose or
                     isopropyl-beta-D-thiogalactopyranoside (IPTG)."
     promoter        complement(5327..5357)
                     /label=lac promoter
                     /note="promoter for the E. coli lac operon"
     protein_bind    5372..5393
                     /label=CAP binding site
                     /bound_moiety="E. coli catabolite activator protein"
                     /note="CAP binding activates transcription in the presence
                     of cAMP."
     primer_bind     complement(5510..5527)
                     /label=L4440
                     /note="L4440 vector, forward primer"
     rep_origin      complement(5681..6269)
                     /direction=LEFT
                     /label=ori
                     /note="high-copy-number ColE1/pMB1/pBR322/pUC origin of
                     replication"
     primer_bind     complement(5761..5780)
                     /label=pBR322ori-F
                     /note="pBR322 origin, forward primer"
     CDS             complement(6440..7300)
                     /codon_start=1
                     /gene="bla"
                     /product="beta-lactamase"
                     /label=AmpR
                     /note="confers resistance to ampicillin, carbenicillin, and
                     related antibiotics"
                     /translation="MSIQHFRVALIPFFAAFCLPVFAHPETLVKVKDAEDQLGARVGYI
                     ELDLNSGKILESFRPEERFPMMSTFKVLLCGAVLSRIDAGQEQLGRRIHYSQNDLVEYS
                     PVTEKHLTDGMTVRELCSAAITMSDNTAANLLLTTIGGPKELTAFLHNMGDHVTRLDRW
                     EPELNEAIPNDERDTTMPVAMATTLRKLLTGELLTLASRQQLIDWMEADKVAGPLLRSA
                     LPAGWFIADKSGAGERGSRGIIAALGPDGKPSRIVVIYTTGSQATMDERNRQIAEIGAS
                     LIKHW"
     primer_bind     7063..7082
                     /label=Amp-R
                     /note="Ampicillin resistance gene, reverse primer"
     promoter        complement(7301..7405)
                     /gene="bla"
                     /label=AmpR promoter
ORIGIN
        1 cggatcggga gatctcccga tcccctatgg tgcactctca gtacaatctg ctctgatgcc
       61 gcatagttaa gccagtatct gctccctgct tgtgtgttgg aggtcgctga gtagtgcgcg
      121 agcaaaattt aagctacaac aaggcaaggc ttgaccgaca attgcatgaa gaatctgctt
      181 agggttaggc gttttgcgct gcttcgcgat gtacgggcca gatatacgcg ttgacattga
      241 ttattgacta gttattaata gtaatcaatt acggggtcat tagttcatag cccatatatg
      301 gagttccgcg ttacataact tacggtaaat ggcccgcctg gctgaccgcc caacgacccc
      361 cgcccattga cgtcaataat gacgtatgtt cccatagtaa cgccaatagg gactttccat
      421 tgacgtcaat gggtggagta tttacggtaa actgcccact tggcagtaca tcaagtgtat
      481 catatgccaa gtacgccccc tattgacgtc aatgacggta aatggcccgc ctggcattat
      541 gcccagtaca tgaccttatg ggactttcct acttggcagt acatctacgt attagtcatc
      601 gctattacca tggtgatgcg gttttggcag tacatcaatg ggcgtggata gcggtttgac
      661 tcacggggat ttccaagtct ccaccccatt gacgtcaatg ggagtttgtt ttggcaccaa
      721 aatcaacggg actttccaaa atgtcgtaac aactccgccc cattgacgca aatgggcggt
      781 aggcgtgtac ggtgggaggt ctatataagc agagctctct ggctaactag agaacccact
      841 gcttactggc ttatcgaaat taatacgact cactataggg agacccaagc ttggtaccga
      901 gctcggatcc actagtaacg gccgccagtg tgctggaatt ccggggaagc aagtctggtc
      961 tctgtgattg aagaagtcgg ctctgggctc cagtgcggga atcacacaca tacctcagaa
     1021 tgccgggtct aagttgtaga ttttatcaac acaaatttcc tgaggtggaa gatgtagtga
     1081 tggtgaatgt cagatccatt gctgaaatgg gggcttatgt cagcttgctg gaatacaaca
     1141 acattgaagg catgattctt cttagtgaat tggccagaag gcgtatccgt tctatcaaca
     1201 aactcatccg aattggcagg aatgagtgtg tggttgtcat tagggtggac aaagaaaaag
     1261 gatatattga tttgtcaaaa agaagagttt ctccagagga agcaatcaaa tgtgaagaca
     1321 aattcacaaa atccaaaact gtttatagca ttcttcgtca tgttgctgag gtgttagaat
     1381 acaccaagga tgagcagctg gaaagcctat tccagaggac tgcctgggtc tttgatgaca
     1441 agtacaagag acctggatat ggtgcctatg atgcatttaa gcatgcagtc tcagacccat
     1501 ctattttgga tagtttagat ttgaatgaag atgaacggga agtactcatt aataatatta
     1561 ataggcgctt gaccccacag gctgtcaaaa ttcgagcaga tattgaagtg gcttgttatg
     1621 gttatgaagg cattgatgct gtaaaagaag ccctaagagc aggtttgaat tgttctacag
     1681 aaaacatgcc cattaagatt aatctaatag ctcctcctcg gtatgtaatg actacgacaa
     1741 ccctggagag aacagaaggc ctttctgtcc tcagtcaagc tatggctgtt atcaaagaga
     1801 agattgagga aaagaggggt gtgttcaatg ttcaaatgga gcccaaagtg gtcacagata
     1861 cagatgagac tgaacttgcg aggcagatgg agaggcttga aagagaaaat gccgaagtgg
     1921 atggagatga tgatgcagaa gaaatggaag ccaaagctga agattaactt tgtgggaaac
     1981 agagtccaat ttaaggaaca cagagcagcg cttcctggct gtaaatccta gacttgaaag
     2041 ttttccagta ttgaaaactt caaagctgaa tattttttat ttctaagtat ttaaatgttc
     2101 taacagatca gaacatgaaa tgccctccta aatgtcagct gttgtcacac agtagctcca
     2161 acactttgag catttttaag ggagtggcct catttcacta gagacaaatc tttaagaata
     2221 gttctaaaat tgggcttgtg atttccattt ctgatgtctc cagattggca cccctttcta
     2281 gttcaatgcc tcacgagatt tgccaggggc atccaaggca aacaatccca atctttctat
     2341 ataaaatgta ttcaagcaaa catcaaataa atttctggga tatttaacta taggcttctt
     2401 ccttcttgtc accagttaaa agcattttaa tactaagacc ctaattcttt tatctttatt
     2461 ttagtcttga tgtggaactg taggagcagg tgaataaagg atctctataa cagatccttt
     2521 caaaagaaga gttttagaga aaataaattt aactttaacc acagtgaaag ttgacctcga
     2581 gcatgcatct agagggccct attctatagt gtcacctaaa tgctagagct cgctgatcag
     2641 cctcgactgt gccttctagt tgccagccat ctgttgtttg cccctccccc gtgccttcct
     2701 tgaccctgga aggtgccact cccactgtcc tttcctaata aaatgaggaa attgcatcgc
     2761 attgtctgag taggtgtcat tctattctgg ggggtggggt ggggcaggac agcaaggggg
     2821 aggattggga agacaatagc aggcatgctg gggatgcggt gggctctatg gcttctgagg
     2881 cggaaagaac cagctggggc tctagggggt atccccnnnn nnnnnnnnnn nnnnnnnnnn
     2941 nnnnnnnnnn nnnnnnnnnn nnnnnnnnnn nnnnnnnnnn nnnnnnnnnn nnnnnnnnnn
     3001 nnnnnnnnnn nnnnnnnnnn nnnnnnnnnn nnnnnnnnnn cnnnnnnnnn nnnnnnnnnn
     3061 nnnnnnnnnn nnnnnnnnnn nnnnnnnnnn nnnnnnnnnn nnnnnnnnnn nnnnnnnnnn
     3121 nnnnnnnnnn nnannnnnnn nnnnnnnnnn nnnnnnnnnn nnnnnnnnnn nnnnnnnnnn
     3181 nncctttgac gttggagtcc acgttcttta atagtggact cttgttccaa actggaacaa
     3241 cactcaaccc tatctcggtc tattcttttg atttataagg gattttgccg atttcggcct
     3301 attggttaaa aaatgagctg atttaacaaa aatttaacgc gaattaattc tgtggaatgt
     3361 gtgtcagtta gggtgtggaa agtccccagg ctccccagca ggcagaagta tgcaaagcat
     3421 gcatctcaat tagtcagcaa ccaggtgtgg aaagtcccca ggctccccag caggcagaag
     3481 tatgcaaagc atgcatctca attagtcagc aaccatagtc ccgcccctaa ctccgcccat
     3541 cccgccccta actccgccca gttccgccca ttctccgccc catggctgac taattttttt
     3601 tatttatgca gaggccgagg ccgcctctgc ctctgagcta ttccagaagt agtgaggagg
     3661 cttttttgga ggcctaggct tttgcaaaaa gctcccgggc tcgactagag atccctcgac
     3721 ctcgagatcc attgtgctct aaagcctaag atgagctttc catgtaaatt tgtagccagc
     3781 ttccttctga ttttcaatgt ttcttccaaa ggtgcagtct ccaaagagat tacgaatgcc
     3841 ttggaaacct ggggtgcctt gggtcaggac atcaacttgg acattcctag ttttcaaatg
     3901 agtgatgata ttgacgatat aaaatgggaa aaaacttcag acaagaaaaa gattgcacaa
     3961 ttcagaaaag agaaagagac tttcaaggaa aaagatacat ataagctatt taaaaatgga
     4021 actctgaaaa ttaagcatct gaagaccgat gatcaggata tctacaaggt atcaatatat
     4081 gatacaaaag gaaaaaatgt gttggaaaaa atatttgatt tgaagattca agagagggtc
     4141 tcaaaaccaa agatctcctg gacttgtatc aacacaaccc tgacctgtga ggtaatgaat
     4201 ggaactgacc ccgaattaaa cctgtatcaa gatgggaaac atctaaaact ttctcagagg
     4261 gtcatcacac acaagtggac caccagcctg agtgcaaaat tcaagtgcac agcagggaac
     4321 aaagtcagca aggaatccag tgtcgagcct gtcagctgtc cagagaaagg tctggacatc
     4381 tatctcatca ttggcatatg tggaggaggc agcctcttga tggtctttgt ggcactgctc
     4441 gttttctata tcaccaaaag gaaaaaacag aggagtcgga gaaatgatga ggagctggag
     4501 acaagagccc acagagtagc tactgaagaa aggggccgga agccccaaca aattccagct
     4561 tcaacccctc agaatccagc aacttcccaa catcctcctc caccacctgg tcatcgttcc
     4621 caggcaccta gtcatcgtcc cccgcctcct ggacaccgtg ttcagcacca gcctcagaag
     4681 aggcctcctg ctccgtcggg cacacaagtt caccagcaga aaggcccgcc cctccccaga
     4741 cctcgagttc agccaaaacc tccccatggg gcagcagaaa actcattgtc cccttcctct
     4801 aattaaaaaa gatagaaact gtctttttca ataaaaagca ctgtggattt ctgccctcct
     4861 gatgtgcata tccgtacttc catgaggtgt tttctgtgtg cagaacattg tcacctcctg
     4921 aggctgtggg ccacagccac ctctgcatct tcgaaatgac cgaccaagcg acgcccaacc
     4981 tgccatcacg agatttcgat tccaccgccg ccttctatga aaggttgggc ttcggaatcg
     5041 ttttccggga cgccggctgg atgatcctcc agcgcgggga tctcatgctg gagttcttcg
     5101 cccaccccaa cttgtttatt gcagcttata atggttacaa ataaagcaat agcatcacaa
     5161 atttcacaaa taaagcattt ttttcactgc attctagttg tggtttgtcc aaactcatca
     5221 atgtatctta tcatgtctgt ataccgtcga cctctagcta gagcttggcg taatcatggt
     5281 catagctgtt tcctgtgtga aattgttatc cgctcacaat tccacacaac atacgagccg
     5341 gaagcataaa gtgtaaagcc tggggtgcct aatgagtgag ctaactcaca ttaattgcgt
     5401 tgcgctcact gcccgctttc cagtcgggaa acctgtcgtg ccagctgcat taatgaatcg
     5461 gccaacgcgc ggggagaggc ggtttgcgta ttgggcgctc ttccgcttcc tcgctcactg
     5521 actcgctgcg ctcggtcgtt cggctgcggc gagcggtatc agctcactca aaggcggtaa
     5581 tacggttatc cacagaatca ggggataacg caggaaagaa catgtgagca aaaggccagc
     5641 aaaaggccag gaaccgtaaa aaggccgcgt tgctggcgtt tttccatagg ctccgccccc
     5701 ctgacgagca tcacaaaaat cgacgctcaa gtcagaggtg gcgaaacccg acaggactat
     5761 aaagatacca ggcgtttccc cctggaagct ccctcgtgcg ctctcctgtt ccgaccctgc
     5821 cgcttaccgg atacctgtcc gcctttctcc cttcgggaag cgtggcgctt tctcatagct
     5881 cacgctgtag gtatctcagt tcggtgtagg tcgttcgctc caagctgggc tgtgtgcacg
     5941 aaccccccgt tcagcccgac cgctgcgcct tatccggtaa ctatcgtctt gagtccaacc
     6001 cggtaagaca cgacttatcg ccactggcag cagccactgg taacaggatt agcagagcga
     6061 ggtatgtagg cggtgctaca gagttcttga agtggtggcc taactacggc tacactagaa
     6121 gaacagtatt tggtatctgc gctctgctga agccagttac cttcggaaaa agagttggta
     6181 gctcttgatc cggcaaacaa accaccgctg gtagcggtgg tttttttgtt tgcaagcagc
     6241 agattacgcg cagaaaaaaa ggatctcaag aagatccttt gatcttttct acggggtctg
     6301 acgctcagtg gaacgaaaac tcacgttaag ggattttggt catgagatta tcaaaaagga
     6361 tcttcaccta gatcctttta aattaaaaat gaagttttaa atcaatctaa agtatatatg
     6421 agtaaacttg gtctgacagt taccaatgct taatcagtga ggcacctatc tcagcgatct
     6481 gtctatttcg ttcatccata gttgcctgac tccccgtcgt gtagataact acgatacggg
     6541 agggcttacc atctggcccc agtgctgcaa tgataccgcg agacccacgc tcaccggctc
     6601 cagatttatc agcaataaac cagccagccg gaagggccga gcgcagaagt ggtcctgcaa
     6661 ctttatccgc ctccatccag tctattaatt gttgccggga agctagagta agtagttcgc
     6721 cagttaatag tttgcgcaac gttgttgcca ttgctacagg catcgtggtg tcacgctcgt
     6781 cgtttggtat ggcttcattc agctccggtt cccaacgatc aaggcgagtt acatgatccc
     6841 ccatgttgtg caaaaaagcg gttagctcct tcggtcctcc gatcgttgtc agaagtaagt
     6901 tggccgcagt gttatcactc atggttatgg cagcactgca taattctctt actgtcatgc
     6961 catccgtaag atgcttttct gtgactggtg agtactcaac caagtcattc tgagaatagt
     7021 gtatgcggcg accgagttgc tcttgcccgg cgtcaatacg ggataatacc gcgccacata
     7081 gcagaacttt aaaagtgctc atcattggaa aacgttcttc ggggcgaaaa ctctcaagga
     7141 tcttaccgct gttgagatcc agttcgatgt aacccactcg tgcacccaac tgatcttcag
     7201 catcttttac tttcaccagc gtttctgggt gagcaaaaac aggaaggcaa aatgccgcaa
     7261 aaaagggaat aagggcgaca cggaaatgtt gaatactcat actcttcctt tttcaatatt
     7321 attgaagcat ttatcagggt tattgtctca tgagcggata catatttgaa tgtatttaga
     7381 aaaataaaca aataggggtt ccgcgcacat ttccccgaaa agtgccacct gacgtcga
//
