[The description below was written by a language model from this plasmid's Addgene catalogue record and the feature table of its GenBank file.]
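Description:
eIF2a 2 is a mammalian expression plasmid built on the pcDNA.CD2 backbone, carrying a human eIF2α (EIF2S1) insert with an S52A substitution. The insert of about 1.7 kb was cloned between HindIII and XbaI sites, both retained. This places it downstream of the human cytomegalovirus immediate-early enhancer and promoter and upstream of the bovine growth hormone polyadenylation signal. T7 and SP6 phage promoters flank the cloning region in opposing orientations and could support in vitro transcription of either strand. The feature table does not annotate the eIF2α coding sequence itself, but the unannotated interval between the T7 and SP6 promoters is consistent with its position.

In bacteria the plasmid is maintained through a high-copy ColE1/pUC-type origin and selected with ampicillin via the beta-lactamase gene. An f1 origin is also present for single-stranded DNA production. A second mammalian cassette consists of the SV40 enhancer/early promoter, which contains the SV40 origin, and an SV40 poly(A) signal. The roughly 1.4 kb between them is unannotated. Because the record lists CD2 as the selectable marker, this interval presumably encodes the CD2 surface marker, which would let transfected cells be identified or enriched by surface staining rather than by drug selection.

The mutated serine is the regulatory phosphorylation site of eIF2α (often numbered Ser51), so the alanine variant is generally used as a non-phosphorylatable form in studies of translational control and stress signalling. The record itself does not state a purpose. The depositor notes a small insertion in the multiple cloning site upstream of EcoRI, along with other minor discrepancies from the supplied sequence. These leave the open reading frame intact but alter some restriction sites, so caution is advised for diagnostic digests and subcloning.
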