Addgene plasmid #21808: eIF2a 2
Depositing lab: David Ron. Depositing organization: NYU Grossman School of Medicine.
Backbone
  Vector backbone: pcDNA.CD2
  Backbone manufacturer: Addgene plasmid 21810
  Backbone size w/o insert (bp): 5832
  Vector type: Mammalian Expression
  Selectable markers: CD2
Growth in bacteria
  Bacterial resistance: Ampicillin, 100 μg/mL
  Growth temperature: 37°C
  Growth strain: DH5alpha
  Copy number: High Copy
Gene/Insert
  Gene/Insert name: eIF2a
  Species: H. sapiens (human)
  Insert size (bp): 1683
  Mutation: S52A
  Entrez Gene: EIF2S1 (a.k.a. EIF-2, EIF-2A, EIF-2alpha, EIF2, EIF2A)
  Cloning method: Restriction Enzyme; 5′ cloning site HindIII (not destroyed); 3′ cloning site XbaI (not destroyed)
  Sequencing primers: 5′ CMV-F; 3′ BGH-rev
Terms and licenses: Academic/Nonprofit Terms; Industry Terms: Not Available to Industry
Depositor comments: Addgene sequencing results show small insertion in the MCS, upstream of EcoRI site. ORF is not affected. This insert is one of a few discrepancies between Addgene's quality control sequence and the sequence provided by the Ron lab. These discrepancies should not affect the function of the plasmid, but they have changed some of the restriction sites in the MCS. Please proceed cautiously when doing diagnostic digests or subcloning.
How to cite: eIF2a 2 was a gift from David Ron (Addgene plasmid # 21808 ; http://n2t.net/addgene:21808 ; RRID:Addgene_21808)
