>Addgene plasmid #21808 | eIF2a 2 | addgene partial sequence | sequence record 55595 | CMV-F 5'-CGCAAATGGGCGGTAGGCGTG-3'
GACTCTCTGGCTAACTAGAGAACCCACTGCTTACTGGCTTATCGAAATTAATACGACTCACTATAGGGAG
ACCCAAGCTTGGTACCGAGCTCGGATCCACTAGTAACGGCCGCCAGTGTGCTGGAATTCCGGGGAAGCAA
GTCTGGTCTCTGTGATTGAAGAAGTCGGCTCTGGGCTCCAGTGCGGGAATCACACACATACCTCAGAATG
CCGGGTCTAAGTTGTAGATTTTATCAACACAAATTTCCTGAGGTGGAAGATGTAGTGATGGTGAATGTCA
GATCCATTGCTGAAATGGGGGCTTATGTCAGCTTGCTGGAATACAACAACATTGAAGGCATGATTCTTCT
TAGTGAATTGGCCAGAAGGCGTATCCGTTCTATCAACAAACTCATCCGAATTGGCAGGAATGAGTGTGTG
GTTGTCATTAGGGTGGACAAAGAAAAAGGATATATTGATTTGTCAAAAAGAAGAGTTTCTCCAGAGGAAG
CAATCAAATGTGAAGACAAATTCACAAAATCCAAAACTGTTTATAGCATTCTTCGTCATGTTGCTGAGGT
GTTAGAATACACCAAGGATGAGCAGCTGGAAAGCCTATTCCAGAGGACTGCCTGGGTCTTTGATGACAAG
TACAAGAGACCTGGATATGGTGCCTATGATGCATTTAAGCATGCAGTCTCAGACCCATCTATTTTGGATA
GTTTAGATTTGAATGAAGATGAACGGGAAGTACTCATTAATAATATTAA
